>Addgene plasmid #157059 | pD649-HAsp-VSTM5-COMP5AP-AviTag-9xHis | depositor full sequence | sequence record 303227 | Full Sequence
TTTCAATATTATTGAAGCATTTATCAGGGTTATTGTCTCATGAGCGGATACATATTTGAATGTATTTAGA
AAAATAAACAAATAGGGGTCAGTGTTACAACCAATTAACCAATTCTGAACATTATCGCGAGCCCATTTAT
ACCTGAATATGGCTCATAACACCCCTTGCTCATGACCAAAATCCCTTAACGTGAGTTACGCGCGCGTCGT
TCCACTGAGCGTCAGACCCCGTAGAAAAGATCAAAGGATCTTCTTGAGATCCTTTTTTTCTGCGCGTAAT
CTGCTGCTTGCAAACAAAAAAACCACCGCTACCAGCGGTGGTTTGTTTGCCGGATCAAGAGCTACCAACT
CTTTTTCCGAAGGTAACTGGCTTCAGCAGAGCGCAGATACCAAATACTGTTCTTCTAGTGTAGCCGTAGT
TAGCCCACCACTTCAAGAACTCTGTAGCACCGCCTACATACCTCGCTCTGCTAATCCTGTTACCAGTGGC
TGCTGCCAGTGGCGATAAGTCGTGTCTTACCGGGTTGGACTCAAGACGATAGTTACCGGATAAGGCGCAG
CGGTCGGGCTGAACGGGGGGTTCGTGCACACAGCCCAGCTTGGAGCGAACGACCTACACCGAACTGAGAT
ACCTACAGCGTGAGCTATGAGAAAGCGCCACGCTTCCCGAAGGGAGAAAGGCGGACAGGTATCCGGTAAG
CGGCAGGGTCGGAACAGGAGAGCGCACGAGGGAGCTTCCAGGGGGAAACGCCTGGTATCTTTATAGTCCT
GTCGGGTTTCGCCACCTCTGACTTGAGCGTCGATTTTTGTGATGCTCGTCAGGGGGGCGGAGCCTATGGA
AAAACGCCAGCAACGCGGCCTTTTTACGGTTCCTGGCCTTTTGCTGGCCTTTTGCTCACATGTTCTTTCC
TGCGTTATCCCCTGATTCTGTGGATAACCGTATTACCGCCTTTGAGTGAGCTGATACCGCTCGCCGCAGC
CGAACGACCGAGCGCAGCGAGTCAGTGAGCGAGGAAGCGGAAGGCGAGAGTAGGGAACTGCCAGGCATCA
AACTAAGCAGAAGGCCCCTGACGGATGGCCTTTTTGCGTTTCTACAAACTCTTTCTGTGTTGTAAAACGA
CGGCCAGTCTTAAGCTCGGGCCCCCTGGGCGGTTCTGATAACGAGTAATCGTTAATCCGCAAATAACGTA
AAAACCCGCTTCGGCGGGTTTTTTTATGGGGGGAGTTTAGGGAAAGAGCATTTGTCAGAATATTTAAGGG
CGCCTGTCACTTTGCTTGATATATGAGAATTATTTAACCTTATAAATGAGAAAAAAGCAACGCACTTTAA
ATAAGATACGTTGCTTTTTCGATTGATGAACACCTATAATTAAACTATTCATCTATTATTTATGATTTTT
TGTATATACAATATTTCTAGTTTGTTAAAGAGAATTAAGAAAATAAATCTCGAAAATAATAAAGGGAAAA
TCAGTTTTTGATATCAAAATTATACATGTCAACGATAATACAAAATATAATACAAACTATAAGATGTTAT
CAGTATTTATTATCATTTAGAATAAATTTTGTGTCGCCCTTAATTGTGAGCGGATAACAATTACGAGCTT
CATGCACAGTGGCGTTGACTCAATATTGGCCATTAGCCATATTATTCATTGGTTATATAGCATAAATCAA
TATTGGCTATTGGCCATTGCATACGTTGTATCTATATCATAATATGTACATTTATATTGGCTCATGTCCA
ATATGACCGCCATGTTGGCATTGATTATTGACTAGTTATTAATAGTAATCAATTACGGGGTCATTAGTTC
ATAGCCCATATATGGAGTTCCGCGTTACATAACTTACGGTAAATGGCCCGCCTGGCTGACCGCCCAACGA
CCCCCGCCCATTGACGTCAATAATGACGTATGTTCCCATAGTAACGCCAATAGGGACTTTCCATTGACGT
CAATGGGTGGAGTATTTACGGTAAACTGCCCACTTGGCAGTACATCAAGTGTATCATATGCCAAGTACGC
CCCCTATTGACGTCAATGACGGTAAATGGCCCGCCTGGCATTATGCCCAGTACATGACCTTATGGGACTT
TCCTACTTGGCAGTACATCTACGTATTAGTCATCGCTATTACCATGGTGATGCGGTTTTGGCAGTACATC
AATGGGCGTGGATAGCGGTTTGACTCACGGGGATTTCCAAGTCTCCACCCCATTGACGTCAATGGGAGTT
TGTTTTGGCACCAAAATCAACGGGACTTTCCAAAATGTCGTAACAACTCCGCCCCATTGACGCAAATGGG
CGGTAGGCGTGTACGGTGGGAGGTCTATATAAGCAGAGCTCGTTTAGTGAACCGTCAGATCGCCTGGAGA
CGCCATCCACGCTGTTTTGACCTCCATAGAAGACACCGGGACCGATCCAGCCTCCGCGGCCGGGAACGGT
GCATTGGAACGCGGATTCCCCGTGCCAAGAGTGACGTAAGTACCGCCTATAGAGTCTATAGGCCCACCCC
CTTGGCTTCGTTAGAACGCGGCTACAATTAATACATAACCTTATGTATCATACACATACGATTTAGGTGA
CACTATAGAATAACATCCACTTTGCCTTTCTCTCCACAGGTGTCCACTCCCAGGTCCAACTGCACCTCGG
TTCTATCGAAAACGCGCCTGCTAGCGCCACCATGAAGACCATCATTGCCCTGAGCTACATCTTCTGCCTG
GTGTTCGCTGCGGCCGCCTTGCAATCTCAAGGCGTGTCCCTGTACATCCCTCAGGCCACCATCAACGCCA
CCGTGAAAGAGGACATCCTGCTGAGCGTGGAATACTCCTGTCACGGCGTGCCAACCATCGAGTGGACCTA
CAGCAGCAACTGGGGCACCCAGAAAATCGTGGAATGGAAGCCCGGCACACAGGCCAATATCAGCCAGAGC
CACAAGGACAGAGTGTGCACCTTCGACAACGGCAGCATCCAGCTGTTTAGCGTGGGCGTCAGAGACAGCG
GCTACTACGTGATCACCGTGACAGAGAGACTGGGCAGCAGCCAGTTTGGCACAATCGTGCTGCACGTGTC
CGAGATCCTGTACGAGGACCTGCATGGCGCGCCGGAAGATCAAGTTGATCCAAGATTGATTGATGGCAAG
GGCGGATCTCTGGAGGTGCTGTTCCAGGGACCAGGCGGAAGCGGCAATCCCGGCGGCGATCTGGCCCCCC
AGATGCTGCGCGAGCTGCAGGAGACCAATGCCGCCCTGCAGGACGTGCGCGAGCTGCTGCGCCACCGCGT
GAAGGAGATCACCTTCCTGAAGAACACCGTGATGGAGTGCGACGCCTGCGGTATGCAGCCCTCTAGAGGC
TCCGGCTCCATCATCCCAGTTGAGGAGGAGAACCCGGACTTCTGGAACCGCGAGGCAGCCGAGGCCCTGG
GTGCCGCCAAGAAGCTGCAGCCTGCACAGACAGCCGCCAAGAACCTCATCATCTTCCTGGGCGATGGGAT
GGGGGTGTCTACGGTGACAGCTGCCAGGATCCTAAAAGGGCAGAAGAAGGACAAACTGGGGCCTGAGATA
CCCCTGGCCATGGACCGCTTCCCATATGTGGCTCTGTCCAAGACATACAATGTAGACAAACATGTGCCAG
ACAGTGGAGCCACAGCCACGGCCTACCTGTGCGGGGTCAAGGGCAACTTCCAGACCATTGGCTTGAGTGC
AGCCGCCCGCTTTAACCAGTGCAACACGACACGCGGCAACGAGGTCATCTCCGTGATGAATCGGGCCAAG
AAAGCAGGGAAGTCAGTGGGAGTGGTAACCACCACACGAGTGCAGCACGCCTCGCCAGCCGGCACCTACG
CCCACACGGTGAACCGCAACTGGTACTCGGACGCCGACGTGCCTGCCTCGGCCCGCCAGGAGGGGTGCCA
GGACATCGCTACGCAGCTCATCTCCAACATGGACATTGACGTGATCCTAGGTGGAGGCCGAAAGTACATG
TTTCGCATGGGAACCCCAGACCCTGAGTACCCAGATGACTACAGCCAAGGTGGGACCAGGCTGGACGGGA
AGAATCTGGTGCAGGAATGGCTGGCGAAGCGCCAGGGTGCCCGGTATGTGTGGAACCGCACTGAGCTCAT
GCAGGCTTCCCTGGACCCGTCTGTGACCCATCTCATGGGTCTCTTTGAGCCTGGAGACATGAAATACGAG
ATCCACCGAGACTCCACACTGGACCCCTCCCTGATGGAGATGACAGAGGCTGCCCTGCGCCTGCTGAGCA
GGAACCCCCGCGGCTTCTTCCTCTTCGTGGAGGGTGGTCGCATCGACCATGGTCATCATGAAAGCAGGGC
TTACCGGGCACTGACTGAGACGATCATGTTCGACGACGCCATTGAGAGGGCGGGCCAGCTCACCAGCGAG
GAGGACACGCTGAGCCTCGTCACTGCCGACCACTCCCACGTCTTCTCCTTCGGAGGCTACCCCCTGCGAG
GGAGCTCCATCTTCGGGCTGGCCCCTGGCAAGGCCCGGGACAGGAAGGCCTACACGGTCCTCCTATACGG
AAACGGTCCAGGCTATGTGCTCAAGGACGGCGCCCGGCCGGATGTTACCGAGAGCGAGAGCGGGAGCCCC
GAGTATCGGCAGCAGTCAGCAGTGCCCCTGGACGAAGAGACCCACGCAGGCGAGGACGTGGCGGTGTTCG
CGCGCGGCCCGCAGGCGCACCTGGTTCACGGCGTGCAGGAGCAGACCTTCATAGCGCACGTCATGGCCTT
CGCCGCCTGCCTGGAGCCCTACACCGCCTGCGACCTGGCGCCCCCCGCCGGCACCACCGACGCCGCGCAC
CCGGGTGGCGGAGGACTGAACGACATCTTCGAGGCTCAGAAAATCGAATGGCACGAACATCACCATCACC
ATCACCATCACCATTAAGGCCGGCCTGTAGTCACTGGCACAACGCGTTACCCGGTAAGCCAATCGGGTAT
ACACGGTCGTCATACTGCAGACAGGGTTCTTCTACTTTGCAAGATAGTCTTGAGTAGTAAAATAAATAGA
TAGAGAAAATCAGCCTCGACTGTGCCTTCTAGTTGCCAGCCATCTGTTGTTTGCCCCTCCCCCGTGCCTT
CCTTGACCCTGGAAGGTGCCACTCCCACTGTCCTTTCCTAATAAAATGAGGAAATTGCATCACAACACTC
AACCCTATCTCGGTCTATTCTTTTGATTTATAAGGGATTTTGCCGATTTCGGCCTATTGGTTAAAAAATG
AGCTGATTTAACAAAAATTTAACGCGAATTAATTCTGTGGAATGTGTGTCAGTTAGGGTGTGGAAAGTCC
CCAGGCTCCCCAGCAGGCAGAAGTATGCAAAGCATGCATCTCAATTAGTCAGCAACCAGGTGTGGAAAGT
CCCCAGGCTCCCCAGCAGGCAGAAGTATGCAAAGCATGCATCTCAATTAGTCAGCAACCATAGTCCCGCC
CCTAACTCCGCCCATCCCGCCCCTAACTCCGCCCAGTTCCGCCCATTCTCCGCCCCATGGCTGACTAATT
TTTTTTATTTATGCAGAGGCCGAGGCCGCCTCTGCCTCTGAGCTATTCCAGAAGTAGTGAGGAGGCTTTT
TTGGAGGCCTAGGCTTTTGCAAAAAGCTCCCGGGAGCTTGTATATCCATTTTCGGATCTGATCAGCACGT
GTTGACAATTAATCATCGGCATAGTATATCGGCATAGTATAATACGACAAGGTGAGGAACTAAACCATGA
CCGAGTACAAGCCCACGGTGCGCCTCGCCACCCGCGACGACGTCCCCAGGGCCGTACGCACCCTCGCCGC
CGCGTTCGCCGACTACCCCGCCACGCGCCACACCGTCGATCCGGACCGCCACATCGAGCGGGTCACCGAG
CTGCAAGAACTCTTCCTCACGCGCGTCGGGCTCGACATCGGCAAGGTGTGGGTCGCGGACGACGGCGCCG
CGGTGGCGGTCTGGACCACGCCGGAGAGCGTCGAAGCGGGGGCGGTGTTCGCCGAGATCGGCCCGCGCAT
GGCCGAGTTGAGCGGTTCCCGGCTGGCCGCGCAGCAACAGATGGAAGGCCTCCTGGCGCCGCACCGGCCC
AAGGAGCCCGCGTGGTTCCTGGCCACCGTCGGCGTCTCGCCCGACCACCAGGGCAAGGGTCTGGGCAGCG
CCGTCGTGCTCCCCGGAGTGGAGGCGGCCGAGCGCGCCGGGGTGCCCGCCTTCCTGGAGACATCCGCGCC
CCGCAACCTCCCCTTCTACGAGCGGCTCGGCTTCACCGTCACCGCCGACGTCGAGGTGCCCGAAGGACCG
CGCACCTGGTGCATGACCCGCAAGCCCGGTGCCTGACACGTGCTACGAGATTTCGATTCCACCGCCGCCT
TCTATGAAAGGTTGGGCTTCGGAATCGTTTTCCGGGACGCCGGCTGGATGATCCTCCAGCGCGGGGATCT
CATGCTGGAGTTCTTCGCCCACCCCAACTTGTTTATTGCAGCTTATAATGGTTACAAATAAAGCAATAGC
ATCACAAATTTCACAAATAAAGCATTTTTTTCACTGCATTCTAGTTGTGGTTTGTCCAAACTCATCAATG
TATCTTATCATGTCTGTATACCGTCGACCTCTAGCTAGAGCTTGGCGTAATCATGGTCATTACCAATGCT
TAATCAGTGAGGCACCTATCTCAGCGATCTGTCTATTTCGTTCATCCATAGTTGCCTGACTCCCCGTCGT
GTAGATAACTACGATACGGGAGGGCTTACCATCTGGCCCCAGCGCTGCGATGATACCGCGAGAACCACGC
TCACCGGCTCCGGATTTATCAGCAATAAACCAGCCAGCCGGAAGGGCCGAGCGCAGAAGTGGTCCTGCAA
CTTTATCCGCCTCCATCCAGTCTATTAATTGTTGCCGGGAAGCTAGAGTAAGTAGTTCGCCAGTTAATAG
TTTGCGCAACGTTGTTGCCATCGCTACAGGCATCGTGGTGTCACGCTCGTCGTTTGGTATGGCTTCATTC
AGCTCCGGTTCCCAACGATCAAGGCGAGTTACATGATCCCCCATGTTGTGCAAAAAAGCGGTTAGCTCCT
TCGGTCCTCCGATCGTTGTCAGAAGTAAGTTGGCCGCAGTGTTATCACTCATGGTTATGGCAGCACTGCA
TAATTCTCTTACTGTCATGCCATCCGTAAGATGCTTTTCTGTGACTGGTGAGTACTCAACCAAGTCATTC
TGAGAATAGTGTATGCGGCGACCGAGTTGCTCTTGCCCGGCGTCAATACGGGATAATACCGCGCCACATA
GCAGAACTTTAAAAGTGCTCATCATTGGAAAACGTTCTTCGGGGCGAAAACTCTCAAGGATCTTACCGCT
GTTGAGATCCAGTTCGATGTAACCCACTCGTGCACCCAACTGATCTTCAGCATCTTTTACTTTCACCAGC
GTTTCTGGGTGAGCAAAAACAGGAAGGCAAAATGCCGCAAAAAAGGGAATAAGGGCGACACGGAAATGTT
GAATACTCATATTCTTCCTT
Features (pLannotate 1.2.2; 24 found; start..end, strand, type, name):
    119..143     -  CDS            KanR (fragment): aminoglycoside phosphotransferase; aph(3')-Ia; confers resistance to kanamycin
    254..842     +  rep_origin     ori: high-copy-number ColE1/pMB1/pBR322/pUC origin of replication
   1067..1084    +  terminator     rrnB T2 terminator (fragment): transcription terminator T2 from the E. coli rrnB gene
   1109..1128    -  CDS            lacZα (fragment): LacZα fragment of β-galactosidase; lacZ fragment
   1584..1600    +  protein_bind   lac operator: The lac repressor binds to the lac operator to inhibit transcription in E. coli. This inhibition can be relieved by adding lactose or isopropyl-β-D-thiogalactopyranoside (IPTG). lac repressor encoded by lacI
   1843..2146    +  enhancer       CMV enhancer: human cytomegalovirus immediate early enhancer
   2147..2350    +  promoter       CMV promoter: human cytomegalovirus (CMV) immediate early promoter
   2486..2529    +  intron         CMV intron (fragment): modified intron A from human cytomegalovirus
   2581..2599    +  promoter       SP6 promoter: promoter for bacteriophage SP6 RNA polymerase
   2603..2640    +  CDS            IgH signal sequence (fragment): signal sequence from the mouse immunoglobulin heavy chain variable region
   2731..3105    +  CDS            Vstm5 (fragment): VSTM5_MOUSE - Experimental evidence at protein level: Swiss-Prot protein existence level 1. Cell adhesion-like membrane protein of the central nervous system (CNS) which modulates both the position and complexity of central neurons by altering their membrane morphology and dynamics. Involved in the formation of neuronal dendrites and protrusions including dendritic filopodia. In synaptogenesis, regulates synapse formation by altering dendritic spine morphology and actin distribution. Promotes formation of unstable neuronal spines such as thin and branched types. Regulates neuronal morphogenesi
   3202..3381    +  CDS            Comp (fragment): COMP_RAT - Experimental evidence at protein level: Swiss-Prot protein existence level 1. May play a role in the structural integrity of cartilage via its interaction with other extracellular matrix proteins such as the collagens and fibronectin. Can mediate the interaction of chondrocytes with the cartilage extracellular matrix through interaction with cell surface integrin receptors. Could play a role in the pathogenesis of osteoarthritis. Potent suppressor of apoptosis in both primary chondrocytes and transformed cells. Suppresses apoptosis by blocking the activation of caspase-3 and by indu
   3369..4821    +  CDS            SEAP (fragment): secreted alkaline phosphatase from human placenta The natural enzyme has a C-terminal transmembrane sequence that is replaced by a GPI anchor.
   4846..4887    +  CDS            AviTag™ (fragment): peptide tag that allows for enzymatic biotinylation
   4891..4914    +  CDS            8xHis: 8xHis affinity tag
   5060..5171    +  polyA_signal   bGH poly(A) signal: bovine growth hormone polyadenylation signal
   5172..5280    +  rep_origin     f1 ori (fragment): f1 bacteriophage origin of replication; arrow indicates direction of (+) strand synthesis
   5294..5623    +  promoter       SV40 promoter: SV40 enhancer and early promoter
   5671..5718    +  promoter       EM7 promoter: synthetic bacterial promoter&nbsp
   5737..6336    +  CDS            PuroR (fragment): puromycin N-acetyltransferase; pac from Streptomyces; confers resistance to puromycin
   6346..6471    +  CDS            ble (fragment): BLE_KLEPN - Experimental evidence at protein level: Swiss-Prot protein existence level 1. Binding protein with a strong affinity to the bleomycin family of antibiotics. Binds to CL990; an antimitotic-antibiotic compound. From Klebsiella pneumoniae.
   6466..6587    +  polyA_signal   SV40 poly(A) signal: SV40 polyadenylation signal
   6640..7500    -  CDS            AmpR: β-lactamase; bla; confers resistance to ampicillin, carbenicillin, and related antibiotics
   7503..89      -  promoter       AmpR promoter (fragment) (across the origin): bla
