[The description below was written by a language model from this plasmid's Addgene catalogue record and pLannotate feature annotations shown in this document.]
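Description:
pD649-HAsp-VSTM5-COMP5AP-AviTag-9xHis is a mammalian expression plasmid of about 7.5 kb, built on the pD649 backbone, that produces a secreted, tagged form of the extracellular domain of human VSTM5 (a 357 bp insert, obtained by gene synthesis). It is maintained in E. coli at high copy through a ColE1/pUC-type origin and selected with ampicillin via the β-lactamase gene. The feature table also shows an SV40 early/EM7 promoter cassette driving a puromycin N-acetyltransferase coding sequence followed by an SV40 poly(A) signal, which could allow puromycin selection in mammalian cells, though the catalogue entry does not mention this use. Small fragments of KanR, lacZα, ble and f1 ori are annotated as remnants only.

Expression is driven by the CMV enhancer and promoter with a partial CMV intron A, and an SP6 promoter sits just upstream of the coding region. The open reading frame starts with a signal peptide (named HAsp in the construct; the annotation software matched it partially to an IgH signal sequence) that directs the protein into the secretory pathway. The VSTM5 ectodomain, flanked by retained NotI and AscI cloning sites, is fused at its C terminus to a segment of cartilage oligomeric matrix protein, whose coiled coil pentamerises the fusion, then to human placental alkaline phosphatase, an AviTag for enzymatic biotinylation, and a polyhistidine tag (9xHis by name; annotated as 8xHis). A bGH poly(A) signal ends the transcript. The pentameric, enzyme-labelled format raises avidity and gives a built-in readout, suiting it to screens for extracellular binding between cell-surface proteins, consistent with its origin in a human IgSF interactome collection. The depositor notes that some plasmids in the set may carry an IS4-like transposase upstream of the CMV promoter; none is annotated here.
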