Addgene plasmid #157059: pD649-HAsp-VSTM5-COMP5AP-AviTag-9xHis
Purpose: Mammalian expression of cell-surface protein extracellular domain fused to COMP5AP-AviTag-9xHis. Protein is secreted from cells.
Depositing lab: Chris Garcia. Depositing organization: Stanford University. Publication: A Human IgSF Cell-Surface Interactome Reveals a Complex Network of Protein-Protein Interactions. Wojtowicz WM, Vielmetter J, Fernandes RA, Siepe DH, Eastman CL, Chisholm GB, Cox S, Klock H, Anderson PW, Rue SM, Miller JJ, Glaser SM, Bragstad ML, Vance J, Lam AW, Lesley SA, Zinn K, Garcia KC. Cell. 2020 Aug 20;182(4):1027-1043.e17. doi: 10.1016/j.cell.2020.07.025. PubMed 32822567.
Backbone
  Vector backbone: pD649
  Backbone size w/o insert (bp): 7153
  Vector type: Mammalian Expression
Growth in bacteria
  Bacterial resistance: Ampicillin, 100 μg/mL
  Growth temperature: 37°C
  Growth strain: DH5alpha
  Copy number: High Copy
Gene/Insert
  Gene/Insert name: VSTM5
  Species: H. sapiens (human)
  Insert size (bp): 357
  Entrez Gene: C11orf90
  Promoter: CMV/SP6
  Tag / fusion protein: COMP5AP-AviTag-9xHis (C terminal on backbone)
  Cloning method: Restriction Enzyme; 5′ cloning site GCGGCCGC (not destroyed); 3′ cloning site GGCGCGCC (not destroyed)
  Sequencing primers: 5′ ATTTAGGTGACACTATAG; 3′ CGTCGCACTCCATCACGGTG
Resource information
  A portion of this plasmid was derived from a plasmid made by: synthesis by ThermoFisher
Terms and licenses: Academic/Nonprofit Terms; Industry Terms: Not Available to Industry
Depositor comments: Some plasmids in this collection may have an IS4-like element ISVsa5 family transposase upstream of the CMV promoter.
How to cite: pD649-HAsp-VSTM5-COMP5AP-AviTag-9xHis was a gift from Chris Garcia (Addgene plasmid # 157059 ; http://n2t.net/addgene:157059 ; RRID:Addgene_157059)
