>Addgene plasmid #157059 | pD649-HAsp-VSTM5-COMP5AP-AviTag-9xHis | depositor partial sequence | sequence record 303228 | insert (extracellular domain)
TTGCAATCTCAAGGCGTGTCCCTGTACATCCCTCAGGCCACCATCAACGCCACCGTGAAAGAGGACATCC
TGCTGAGCGTGGAATACTCCTGTCACGGCGTGCCAACCATCGAGTGGACCTACAGCAGCAACTGGGGCAC
CCAGAAAATCGTGGAATGGAAGCCCGGCACACAGGCCAATATCAGCCAGAGCCACAAGGACAGAGTGTGC
ACCTTCGACAACGGCAGCATCCAGCTGTTTAGCGTGGGCGTCAGAGACAGCGGCTACTACGTGATCACCG
TGACAGAGAGACTGGGCAGCAGCCAGTTTGGCACAATCGTGCTGCACGTGTCCGAGATCCTGTACGAGGA
CCTGCAT
